Addgene plasmid #48822: pGGB005
Purpose: Provides the SV40 nuclear localization signal as GreenGate N-terminal tag module.
Depositing lab: Jan Lohmann. Depositing organization: Universitaet Heidelberg. Publication: GreenGate - A Novel, Versatile, and Efficient Cloning System for Plant Transgenesis. Lampropoulos A, Sutikovic Z, Wenzl C, Maegele I, Lohmann JU, Forner J. PLoS One. 2013 Dec 20;8(12):e83043. doi: 10.1371/journal.pone.0083043. PubMed 24376629.
Backbone
  Vector backbone: pUC19
  Backbone size w/o insert (bp): 2686
  Vector type: Golden Gate compatible cloning vector
Growth in bacteria
  Bacterial resistance: Ampicillin, 100 μg/mL
  Growth temperature: 37°C
  Growth strain: DH5alpha
  Copy number: High Copy
Gene/Insert
  Gene/Insert name: SV40 nuclear localization signal
  Species: Synthetic
  Insert size (bp): 24
  Cloning method: Unknown
Terms and licenses: Academic/Nonprofit Terms; Industry Terms: Not Available to Industry
Depositor comments: This plasmid is designed for Golden Gate cloning using the BsaI enzyme. Plasmid Features (listed as bp in full plasmid sequence): BsaI site #1 = 2241-2251bp SV40 nuclear localization signal = 2252-2275bp BsaI site #2 = 2276-2286bp
How to cite: pGGB005 was a gift from Jan Lohmann (Addgene plasmid # 48822 ; http://n2t.net/addgene:48822 ; RRID:Addgene_48822)
