[The description below was written by a language model from this plasmid's Addgene catalogue record and pLannotate feature annotations shown in this document.]
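Description:
pGGB005 is a small (about 2.7 kb) entry-module plasmid from the GreenGate system, a Golden Gate-style modular cloning toolkit for building plant transformation constructs. It is built on a pUC19 backbone and is maintained in E. coli as a high-copy plasmid through the ColE1/pUC-type origin, with selection by ampicillin through the bla (AmpR) gene and its own promoter. The annotation also picks up backbone remnants typical of pUC-derived vectors: a lacI fragment, the CAP binding site, lac promoter and operator, a lacZα fragment, and short bom and rop fragments. None of these has a stated role in the module's function.

The payload is a 24 bp synthetic sequence encoding the SV40 nuclear localization signal, a short basic peptide that directs fused proteins into the nucleus. According to the depositor's notes, it is immediately flanked on each side by a BsaI recognition site. BsaI is a type IIS enzyme that cuts outside its recognition sequence, so digestion releases the NLS fragment with defined overhangs, allowing ordered, directional ligation with the other module types of the system in a single reaction. In GreenGate this plasmid fills the N-terminal tag position, so the NLS is placed ahead of a coding sequence module in the assembled expression unit. SP6 and T7 promoters sit just outside the BsaI-flanked cassette, facing inward, and are commonly used as sequencing primer sites, although the record does not say so here. The module carries no promoter, terminator or plant selection marker of its own, and the record does not state how the insert was originally cloned. It is used to add nuclear targeting to proteins expressed from GreenGate-assembled plant transgenes.
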