Features (pLannotate 1.2.2; 12 found; start..end, strand, type, name):
     96..200     +  promoter       AmpR promoter: bla
    201..1061    +  CDS            AmpR: β-lactamase; bla; confers resistance to ampicillin, carbenicillin, and related antibiotics
   1232..1820    +  rep_origin     ori: high-copy-number ColE1/pMB1/pBR322/pUC origin of replication
   2003..2095    +  CDS            lacI (fragment): lac repressor; lacI; The lac repressor binds to the lac operator to inhibit transcription in E. coli. This inhibition can be relieved by adding lactose or isopropyl-β-D-thiogalactopyranoside (IPTG).
   2108..2129    +  protein_bind   CAP binding site: CAP binding activates transcription in the presence of cAMP. E. coli catabolite activator protein
   2144..2174    +  promoter       lac promoter: promoter for the E. coli lac operon
   2182..2198    +  protein_bind   lac operator: The lac repressor binds to the lac operator to inhibit transcription in E. coli. This inhibition can be relieved by adding lactose or isopropyl-β-D-thiogalactopyranoside (IPTG). lac repressor encoded by lacI
   2212..2230    +  promoter       SP6 promoter: promoter for bacteriophage SP6 RNA polymerase
   2297..2315    -  promoter       T7 promoter: promoter for bacteriophage T7 RNA polymerase
   2317..2469    +  CDS            lacZα (fragment): LacZα fragment of β-galactosidase; lacZ fragment
   2475..2574    -  misc_feature   bom (fragment): basis of mobility region from pBR322
   2676..1       -  CDS            rop (fragment) (across the origin): Rop protein, which maintains plasmids at low copy number; rop
>Addgene plasmid #48822 | pGGB005 | depositor full sequence | sequence record 71212 | Full Sequence
GACGAAAGGGCCTCGTGATACGCCTATTTTTATAGGTTAATGTCATGATAATAATGGTTTCTTAGACGTC
AGGTGGCACTTTTCGGGGAAATGTGCGCGGAACCCCTATTTGTTTATTTTTCTAAATACATTCAAATATG
TATCCGCTCATGAGACAATAACCCTGATAAATGCTTCAATAATATTGAAAAAGGAAGAGTATGAGTATTC
AACATTTCCGTGTCGCCCTTATTCCCTTTTTTGCGGCATTTTGCCTTCCTGTTTTTGCTCACCCAGAAAC
GCTGGTGAAAGTAAAAGATGCTGAAGATCAGTTGGGTGCACGAGTGGGTTACATCGAACTGGATCTCAAC
AGCGGTAAGATCCTTGAGAGTTTTCGCCCCGAAGAACGTTTTCCAATGATGAGCACTTTTAAAGTTCTGC
TATGTGGCGCGGTATTATCCCGTATTGACGCCGGGCAAGAGCAACTCGGTCGCCGCATACACTATTCTCA
GAATGACTTGGTTGAGTACTCACCAGTCACAGAAAAGCATCTTACGGATGGCATGACAGTAAGAGAATTA
TGCAGTGCTGCCATAACCATGAGTGATAACACTGCGGCCAACTTACTTCTGACAACGATCGGAGGACCGA
AGGAGCTAACCGCTTTTTTGCACAACATGGGGGATCATGTAACTCGCCTTGATCGTTGGGAACCGGAGCT
GAATGAAGCCATACCAAACGACGAGCGTGACACCACGATGCCTGTAGCAATGGCAACAACGTTGCGCAAA
CTATTAACTGGCGAACTACTTACTCTAGCTTCCCGGCAACAATTAATAGACTGGATGGAGGCGGATAAAG
TTGCAGGACCACTTCTGCGCTCGGCCCTTCCGGCTGGCTGGTTTATTGCTGATAAATCTGGAGCCGGTGA
GCGTGGCTCTCGAGGTATCATTGCAGCACTGGGGCCAGATGGTAAGCCCTCCCGTATCGTAGTTATCTAC
ACGACGGGGAGTCAGGCAACTATGGATGAACGAAATAGACAGATCGCTGAGATAGGTGCCTCACTGATTA
AGCATTGGTAACTGTCAGACCAAGTTTACTCATATATACTTTAGATTGATTTAAAACTTCATTTTTAATT
TAAAAGGATCTAGGTGAAGATCCTTTTTGATAATCTCATGACCAAAATCCCTTAACGTGAGTTTTCGTTC
CACTGAGCGTCAGACCCCGTAGAAAAGATCAAAGGATCTTCTTGAGATCCTTTTTTTCTGCGCGTAATCT
GCTGCTTGCAAACAAAAAAACCACCGCTACCAGCGGTGGTTTGTTTGCCGGATCAAGAGCTACCAACTCT
TTTTCCGAAGGTAACTGGCTTCAGCAGAGCGCAGATACCAAATACTGTTCTTCTAGTGTAGCCGTAGTTA
GGCCACCACTTCAAGAACTCTGTAGCACCGCCTACATACCTCGCTCTGCTAATCCTGTTACCAGTGGCTG
CTGCCAGTGGCGATAAGTCGTGTCTTACCGGGTTGGACTCAAGACGATAGTTACCGGATAAGGCGCAGCG
GTCGGGCTGAACGGGGGGTTCGTGCACACAGCCCAGCTTGGAGCGAACGACCTACACCGAACTGAGATAC
CTACAGCGTGAGCTATGAGAAAGCGCCACGCTTCCCGAAGGGAGAAAGGCGGACAGGTATCCGGTAAGCG
GCAGGGTCGGAACAGGAGAGCGCACGAGGGAGCTTCCAGGGGGAAACGCCTGGTATCTTTATAGTCCTGT
CGGGTTTCGCCACCTCTGACTTGAGCGTCGATTTTTGTGATGCTCGTCAGGGGGGCGGAGCCTATGGAAA
AACGCCAGCAACGCGGCCTTTTTACGGTTCCTGGCCTTTTGCTGGCCTTTTGCTCACATGTTCTTTCCTG
CGTTATCCCCTGATTCTGTGGATAACCGTATTACCGCCTTTGAGTGAGCTGATACCGCTCGCCGCAGCCG
AACGACCGAGCGCAGCGAGTCAGTGAGCGAGGAAGCGGAAGAGCGCCCAATACGCAAACCGCCTCTCCCC
GCGCGTTGGCCGATTCATTAATGCAGCTGGCACGACAGGTTTCCCGACTGGAAAGCGGGCAGTGAGCGCA
ACGCAATTAATGTGAGTTAGCTCACTCATTAGGCACCCCAGGCTTTACACTTTATGCTTCCGGCTCGTAT
GTTGTGTGGAATTGTGAGCGGATAACAATTTCACACGAGCTATTTAGGTGACACTATAGAAGTGAAGCTT
GGTCTCAAACAATGCCTAAGAAGAAGAGGAAGGTTGGCTTGAGACCGAATTCTCGCCCTATAGTGAGTCG
TATTACCTGGCCGTCGTTTTACAACGTCGTGACTGGGAAAACCCTGGCGTTACCCAACTTAATCGCCTTG
CAGCACATCCCCCTTTCGCCAGCTGGCGTAATAGCGAAGAGGCCCGCACCGATCGCCCTTCCCAACAGTT
GCGCAGCCTGAATGGCGAATGGCGCCTGATGCGGTATTTTCTCCTTACGCATCTGTGCGGTATTTCACAC
CGCATATGGTGCACTCTCAGTACAATCTGCTCTGATGCCGCATAGTTAAGCCAGCCCCGACACCCGCCAA
CACCCGCTGACGCGCCCTGACGGGCTTGTCTGCTCCCGGCATCCGCTTACAGACAAGCTGTGACCGTCTC
CGGGAGCTGCATGTGTCAGAGGTTTTCACCGTCATCACCGAAACGCGCGA
