>Addgene plasmid #48822 | pGGB005 | depositor partial sequence | sequence record 71213 | SV40 nuclear localization signal
ATGCCTAAGAAGAAGAGGAAGGTT
