>Addgene plasmid #48822 | pGGB005 | addgene partial sequence | sequence record 72378 | Lac-promoter 5'-CACTTTATGCTTCCGGCTCG-3'
ATAGAAGTGAAGCTTGGTCTCAAACAATGCCTAAGAAGAAGAGGAAGGTTGGCTTGAGACCGAATTCTCG
CCCTATAGTGAGTCGTATTACCTGGCCGTCGTTTTACAACGTCGTGACTGGGAAAACCCTGGCGTTACCC
AACTTAATCGCCTTGCAGCACATCCCCCTTTCGCCAGCTGGCGTAATAGCGAAGAGGCCCGCACCGATCG
CCCTTCCCAACAGTTGCGCAGCCTGAATGGCGAATGGCGCCTGATGCGGTATTTTCTCCTTACGCATCTG
TGCGGTATTTCACACCGCATATGGTGCACTCTCAGTACAATCTGCTCTGATGCCGCATAGTTAAGCCAGC
CCCGACACCCGCCAACACCCGCTGACGCGCCCTGACGGGCTTGTCTGCTCCCGGCATCCGCTTACAGACA
AGCTGTGACCGTCTCCGGGAGCTGCATGTGTCAGAGGTTTTCACCGTCATCACCGAAACGCGCGAGACGA
AAGGGCCTCGTGATACGCCTATTTTTATAGGTTAATGTCATGATAATAATGGTTTCTTAGACGTCAGGTG
GCACTTTTCGGGGAAATGTGCGCGGAACCCCTATTTGTTTATTTTTCTAAATACATTCAAATATGTATCC
GCTCATGAGACAATAACCCTGATAAATGCTTCAATAATATTGAAAAAGGAAGAGTATGAGTATTCAACAT
TTCCGTGTCGCCCTTATTCCCTTTTTTGCGGCATTTTGCCTTCCTGTTTTTGCTCACCCAGAAACGCTGG
TGAAAGTAAAAGATGCTGAAGATCAGTTGGGTGCACGAGTGGGTTACATCGAACTGGATCTCAACAGCGG
TAAGATCCTTGAGAGTTTTCGCC
